>Addgene plasmid #77536 | DYRK2 gRNA (BRDN0001147259) | addgene full sequence | sequence record 187950 | Addgene Assembled Sequence
CCCGGGTGCAAAGATGGATAAAGTTTTAAACAGAGAGGAATCTTTGCAGCTAATGGACCTTCTAGGTCTT
GAAAGGAGTGGGAATTGGCTCCGGTGCCCGTCAGTGGGCAGAGCGCACATCGCCCACAGTCCCCGAGAAG
TTGGGGGGAGGGGTCGGCAATTGATCCGGTGCCTAGAGAAGGTGGCGCGGGGTAAACTGGGAAAGTGATG
TCGTGTACTGGCTCCGCCTTTTTCCCGAGGGTGGGGGAGAACCGTATATAAGTGCAGTAGTCGCCGTGAA
CGTTCTTTTTCGCAACGGGTTTGCCGCCAGAACACAGGTAAGTGCCGTGTGTGGTTCCCGCGGGCCTGGC
CTCTTTACGGGTTATGGCCCTTGCGTGCCTTGAATTACTTCCACCTGGCTGCAGTACGTGATTCTTGATC
CCGAGCTTCGGGTTGGAAGTGGGTGGGAGAGTTCGAGGCCTTGCGCTTAAGGAGCCCCTTCGCCTCGTGC
TTGAGTTGAGGCCTGGCCTGGGCGCTGGGGCCGCCGCGTGCGAATCTGGTGGCACCTTCGCGCCTGTCTC
GCTGCTTTCGATAAGTCTCTAGCCATTTAAAATTTTTGATGACCTGCTGCGACGCTTTTTTTCTGGCAAG
ATAGTCTTGTAAATGCGGGCCAAGATCTGCACACTGGTATTTCGGTTTTTGGGGCCGCGGGCGGCGACGG
GGCCCGTGCGTCCCAGCGCACATGTTCGGCGAGGCGGGGCCTGCGAGCGCGGCCACCGAGAATCGGACGG
GGGTAGTCTCAAGCTGGCCGGCCTGCTCTGGTGCCTGGCCTCGCGCCGCCGTGTATCGCCCCGCCCTGGG
CGGCAAGGCTGGCCCGGTCGGCACCAGTTGCGTGAGCGGAAAGATGGCCGCTTCCCGGCCCTGCTGCAGG
GAGCTCAAAATGGAGGACGCGGCGCTCGGGAGAGCGGGCGGGTGAGTCACCCACACAAAGGAAAAGGGCC
TTTCCGTCCTCAGCCGTCGCTTCATGTGACTCCACGGAGTACCGGGCGCCGTCCAGGCACCTCGATTAGT
TCTCGAGCTTTTGGAGTACGTCGTCTTTAGGTTGGGGGGAGGGGTTTTATGCGATGGAGTTTCCCCACAC
TGAGTGGGTGGAGACTGAAGTTAGGCCAGCTTGGCACTTGATGTAATTCTCCTTGGAATTTGCCCTTTTT
GAGTTTGGATCTTGGTTCATTCTCAAGCCTCAGACAGTGGTTCAAAGTTTTTTTCTTCCATTTCAGGTGT
CGTGACGTACGGCCACCATGACCGAGTACAAGCCCACGGTGCGCCTCGCCACCCGCGACGACGTCCCCAG
GGCCGTACGCACCCTCGCCGCCGCGTTCGCCGACTACCCCGCCACGCGCCACACCGTCGATCCGGACCGC
CACATCGAGCGGGTCACCGAGCTGCAAGAACTCTTCCTCACGCGCGTCGGGCTCGACATCGGCAAGGTGT
GGGTCGCGGACGACGGCGCCGCCGTGGCGGTCTGGACCACGCCGGAGAGCGTCGAAGCGGGGGCGGTGTT
CGCCGAGATCGGCCCGCGCATGGCCGAGTTGAGCGGTTCCCGGCTGGCCGCGCAGCAACAGATGGAAGGC
CTCCTGGCGCCGCACCGGCCCAAGGAGCCCGCGTGGTTCCTGGCCACCGTCGGAGTCTCGCCCGACCACC
AGGGCAAGGGTCTGGGCAGCGCCGTCGTGCTCCCCGGAGTGGAGGCGGCCGAGCGCGCCGGGGTGCCCGC
CTTCCTGGAGACCTCCGCGCCCCGCAACCTCCCCTTCTACGAGCGGCTCGGCTTCACCGTCACCGCCGAC
GTCGAGGTGCCCGAAGGACCGCGCACCTGGTGCATGACCCGCAAGCCCGGTGCCTGAACGCGTTAAGTCG
ACAATCAACCTCTGGATTACAAAATTTGTGAAAGATTGACTGGTATTCTTAACTATGTTGCTCCTTTTAC
GCTATGTGGATACGCTGCTTTAATGCCTTTGTATCATGCTATTGCTTCCCGTATGGCTTTCATTTTCTCC
TCCTTGTATAAATCCTGGTTGCTGTCTCTTTATGAGGAGTTGTGGCCCGTTGTCAGGCAACGTGGCGTGG
TGTGCACTGTGTTTGCTGACGCAACCCCCACTGGTTGGGGCATTGCCACCACCTGTCAGCTCCTTTCCGG
GACTTTCGCTTTCCCCCTCCCTATTGCCACGGCGGAACTCATCGCCGCCTGCCTTGCCCGCTGCTGGACA
GGGGCTCGGCTGTTGGGCACTGACAATTCCGTGGTGTTGTCGGGGAAATCATCGTCCTTTCCTTGGCTGC
TCGCCTGTGTTGCCACCTGGATTCTGCGCGGGACGTCCTTCTGCTACGTCCCTTCGGCCCTCAATCCAGC
GGACCTTCCTTCCCGCGGCCTGCTGCCGGCTCTGCGGCCTCTTCCGCGTCTTCGCCTTCGCCCTCAGACG
AGTCGGATCTCCCTTTGGGCCGCCTCCCCGCGTCGACTTTAAGACCAATGACTTACAAGGCAGCTGTAGA
TCTTAGCCACTTTTTAAAAGAAAAGGGGGGACTGGAAGGGCTAATTCACTCCCAACGAAGACAAGATCTG
CTTTTTGCTTGTACTGGGTCTCTCTGGTTAGACCAGATCTGAGCCTGGGAGCTCTCTGGCTAACTAGGGA
ACCCACTGCTTAAGCCTCAATAAAGCTTGCCTTGAGTGCTTCAAGTAGTGTGTGCCCGTCTGTTGTGTGA
CTCTGGTAACTAGAGATCCCTCAGACCCTTTTAGTCAGTGTGGAAAATCTCTAGCAGTACGTATAGTAGT
TCATGTCATCTTATTATTCAGTATTTATAACTTGCAAAGAAATGAATATCAGAGAGTGAGAGGAACTTGT
TTATTGCAGCTTATAATGGTTACAAATAAAGCAATAGCATCACAAATTTCACAAATAAAGCATTTTTTTC
ACTGCATTCTAGTTGTGGTTTGTCCAAACTCATCAATGTATCTTATCATGTCTGGCTCTAGCTATCCCGC
CCCTAACTCCGCCCATCCCGCCCCTAACTCCGCCCAGTTCCGCCCATTCTCCGCCCCATGGCTGACTAAT
TTTTTTTATTTATGCAGAGGCCGAGGCCGCCTCGGCCTCTGAGCTATTCCAGAAGTAGTGAGGAGGCTTT
TTTGGAGGCCTAGGGACGTACCCAATTCGCCCTATAGTGAGTCGTATTACGCGCGCTCACTGGCCGTCGT
TTTACAACGTCGTGACTGGGAAAACCCTGGCGTTACCCAACTTAATCGCCTTGCAGCACATCCCCCTTTC
GCCAGCTGGCGTAATAGCGAAGAGGCCCGCACCGATCGCCCTTCCCAACAGTTGCGCAGCCTGAATGGCG
AATGGG
[124 nt withheld, positions 3367-3490]
C
[91 nt withheld, positions 3492-3582]
A
[49 nt withheld, positions 3584-3632]
CCTTTGACGTTGGAGTCCACGTTCTTT
[37 nt withheld, positions 3660-3696]
ACCCTATCTCGGTCTATTCTTTTGATTTATAAGGGATTTTGCCGATTTCGGCCTATTGGTTAAAAAATGA
GCTGATTTAACAAAAATTTAACGCGAATTTTAACAAAATATTAACGCTTACAATTTAGGTGGCACTTTTC
GGGGAAATGTGCGCGGAACCCCTATTTGTTTATTTTTCTAAATACATTCAAATATGTATCCGCTCATGAG
ACAATAACCCTGATAAATGCTTCAATAATATTGAAAAAGGAAGAGTATGAGTATTCAACATTTCCGTGTC
GCCCTTATTCCCTTTTTTGCGGCATTTTGCCTTCCTGTTTTTGCTCACCCAGAAACGCTGGTGAAAGTAA
AAGATGCTGAAGATCAGTTGGGTGCACGAGTGGGTTACATCGAACTGGATCTCAACAGCGGTAAGATCCT
TGAGAGTTTTCGCCCCGAAGAACGTTTTCCAATGATGAGCACTTTTAAAGTTCTGCTATGTGGCGCGGTA
TTATCCCGTATTGACGCCGGGCAAGAGCAACTCGGTCGCCGCATACACTATTCTCAGAATGACTTGGTTG
AGTACTCACCAGTCACAGAAAAGCATCTTACGGATGGCATGACAGTAAGAGAATTATGCAGTGCTGCCAT
AACCATGAGTGATAACACTGCGGCCAACTTACTTCTGACAACGATCGGAGGACCGAAGGAGCTAACCGCT
TTTTTGCACAACATGGGGGATCATGTAACTCGCCTTGATCGTTGGGAACCGGAGCTGAATGAAGCCATAC
CAAACGACGAGCGTGACACCACGATGCCTGTAGCAATGGCAACAACGTTGCGCAAACTATTAACTGGCGA
ACTACTTACTCTAGCTTCCCGGCAACAATTAATAGACTGGATGGAGGCGGATAAAGTTGCAGGACCACTT
CTGCGCTCGGCCCTTCCGGCTGGCTGGTTTATTGCTGATAAATCTGGAGCCGGTGAGCGTGGGTCTCGCG
GTATCATTGCAGCACTGGGGCCAGATGGTAAGCCCTCCCGTATCGTAGTTATCTACACGACGGGGAGTCA
GGCAACTATGGATGAACGAAATAGACAGATCGCTGAGATAGGTGCCTCACTGATTAAGCATTGGTAACTG
TCAGACCAAGTTTACTCATATATACTTTAGATTGATTTAAAACTTCATTTTTAATTTAAAAGGATCTAGG
TGAAGATCCTTTTTGATAATCTCATGACCAAAATCCCTTAACGTGAGTTTTCGTTCCACTGAGCGTCAGA
CCCCGTAGAAAAGATCAAAGGATCTTCTTGAGATCCTTTTTTTCTGCGCGTAATCTGCTGCTTGCAAACA
AAAAAACCACCGCTACCAGCGGTGGTTTGTTTGCCGGATCAAGAGCTACCAACTCTTTTTCCGAAGGTAA
CTGGCTTCAGCAGAGCGCAGATACCAAATACTGTTCTTCTAGTGTAGCCGTAGTTAGGCCACCACTTCAA
GAACTCTGTAGCACCGCCTACATACCTCGCTCTGCTAATCCTGTTACCAGTGGCTGCTGCCAGTGGCGAT
AAGTCGTGTCTTACCGGGTTGGACTCAAGACGATAGTTACCGGATAAGGCGCAGCGGTCGGGCTGAACGG
GGGGTTCGTGCACACAGCCCAGCTTGGAGCGAACGACCTACACCGAACTGAGATACCTACAGCGTGAGCT
ATGAGAAAGCGCCACGCTTCCCGAAGGGAGAAAGGCGGACAGGTATCCGGTAAGCGGCAGGGTCGGAACA
GGAGAGCGCACGAGGGAGCTTCCAGGGGGAAACGCCTGGTATCTTTATAGTCCTGTCGGGTTTCGCCACC
TCTGACTTGAGCGTCGATTTTTGTGATGCTCGTCAGGGGGGCGGAGCCTATGGAAAAACGCCAGCAACGC
GGCCTTTTTACGGTTCCTGGCCTTTTGCTGGCCTTTTGCTCACATGTTCTTTCCTGCGTTATCCCCTGAT
TCTGTGGATAACCGTATTACCGCCTTTGAGTGAGCTGATACCGCTCGCCGCAGCCGAACGACCGAGCGCA
GCGAGTCAGTGAGCGAGGAAGCGGAAGAGCGCCCAATACGCAAACCGCCTCTCCCCGCGCGTTGGCCGAT
TCATTAATGCAGCTGGCACGACAGGTTTCCCGACTGGAAAGCGGGCAGTGAGCGCAACGCAATTAATGTG
AGTTAGCTCACTCATTAGGCACCCCAGGCTTTACACTTTATGCTTCCGGCTCGTATGTTGTGTGGAATTG
TGAGCGGATAACAATTTCACACAGGAAACAGCTATGACCATGATTACGCCAAGCGCGCAATTAACCCTCA
CTAAAGGGAACAAAAGCTGGAGCTGCAAGCTTAATGTAGTCTTATGCAATACTCTTGTAGTCTTGCAACA
TGGTAACGATGAGTTAGCAACATGCCTTACAAGGAGAGAAAAAGCACCGTGCATGCCGATTGGTGGAAGT
AAGGTGGTACGATCGTGCCTTATTAGGAAGGCAACAGACGGGTCTGACATGGATTGGACGAACCACTGAA
TTGCCGCATTGCAGAGATATTGTATTTAAGTGCCTAGCTCGATACATAAACGGGTCTCTCTGGTTAGACC
AGATCTGAGCCTGGGAGCTCTCTGGCTAACTAGGGAACCCACTGCTTAAGCCTCAATAAAGCTTGCCTTG
AGTGCTTCAAGTAGTGTGTGCCCGTCTGTTGTGTGACTCTGGTAACTAGAGATCCCTCAGACCCTTTTAG
TCAGTGTGGAAAATCTCTAGCAGTGGCGCCCGAACAGGGACTTGAAAGCGAAAGGGAAACCAGAGGAGCT
CTCTCGACGCAGGACTCGGCTTGCTGAAGCGCGCACGGCAAGAGGCGAGGGGCGGCGACTGGTGAGTACG
CCAAAAATTTTGACTAGCGGAGGCTAGAAGGAGAGAGATGGGTGCGAGAGCGTCAGTATTAAGCGGGGGA
GAATTAGATCGCGATGGGAAAAAATTCGGTTAAGGCCAGGGGGAAAGAAAAAATATAAATTAAAACATAT
AGTATGGGCAAGCAGGGAGCTAGAACGATTCGCAGTTAATCCTGGCCTGTTAGAAACATCAGAAGGCTGT
AGACAAATACTGGGACAGCTACAACCATCCCTTCAGACAGGATCAGAAGAACTTAGATCATTATATAATA
CAGTAGCAACCCTCTATTGTGTGCATCAAAGGATAGAGATAAAAGACACCAAGGAAGCTTTAGACAAGAT
AGAGGAAGAGCAAAACAAAAGTAAGACCACCGCACAGCAAGCGGCCGCTGATCTTCAGACCTGGAGGAGG
AGATATGAGGGACAATTGGAGAAGTGAATTATATAAATATAAAGTAGTAAAAATTGAACCATTAGGAGTA
GCACCCACCAAGGCAAAGAGAAGAGTGGTGCAGAGAGAAAAAAGAGCAGTGGGAATAGGAGCTTTGTTCC
TTGGGTTCTTGGGAGCAGCAGGAAGCACTATGGGCGCAGCGTCAATGACGCTGACGGTACAGGCCAGACA
ATTATTGTCTGGTATAGTGCAGCAGCAGAACAATTTGCTGAGGGCTATTGAGGCGCAACAGCATCTGTTG
CAACTCACAGTCTGGGGCATCAAGCAGCTCCAGGCAAGAATCCTGGCTGTGGAAAGATACCTAAAGGATC
AACAGCTCCTGGGGATTTGGGGTTGCTCTGGAAAACTCATTTGCACCACTGCTGTGCCTTGGAATGCTAG
TTGGAGTAATAAATCTCTGGAACAGATTTGGAATCACACGACCTGGATGGAGTGGGACAGAGAAATTAAC
AATTACACAAGCTTAATACACTCCTTAATTGAAGAATCGCAAAACCAGCAAGAAAAGAATGAACAAGAAT
TATTGGAATTAGATAAATGGGCAAGTTTGTGGAATTGGTTTAACATAACAAATTGGCTGTGGTATATAAA
ATTATTCATAATGATAGTAGGAGGCTTGGTAGGTTTAAGAATAGTTTTTGCTGTACTTTCTATAGTGAAT
AGAGTTAGGCAGGGATATTCACCATTATCGTTTCAGACCCACCTCCCAACCCCGAGGGGACCCAGAGAGG
GCCTATTTCCCATGATTCCTTCATATTTGCATATACGATACAAGGCTGTTAGAGAGATAATTAGAATTAA
TTTGACTGTAAACACAAAGATATTAGTACAAAATACGTGACGTAGAAAGTAATAATTTCTTGGGTAGTTT
GCAGTTTTAAAATTATGTTTTAAAATGGACTATCATATGCTTACCGTAACTTGAAAGTATTTCGATTTCT
TGGCTTTATATATCTTGTGGAAAGGACGAAACACCGCAAGCACTGCAGAATCGAGTGTTTTAGAGCTAGA
AATAGCAAGTTAAAATAAGGCTAGTCCGTTATCAACTTGAAAAAGTGGCACCGAGTCGGTGCTTTTTTAA
GCTTGGCGTAACTAGATCTTGAGACAAATGGCAGTATTCATCCACAATTTTAAAAGAAAAGGGGGGATTG
GGGGGTACAGTGCAGGGGAAAGAATAGTAGACATAATAGCAACAGACATACAAACTAAAGAATTACAAAA
ACAAATTACAAAAATTCAAAATTTTCGGGTTTATTACAGGGACAGCAGAGATCCACTTTGGCGCCGGCTC
GAGGGGG
Features (pLannotate 1.2.2; 29 found; start..end, strand, type, name):
     14..80      +  CDS            small t antigen (fragment): SV40 (simian virus 40) small t antigen
    106..317     +  promoter       EF-1α core promoter: core promoter for human elongation factor EF-1α
    318..1256    +  intron         EF-1α intron A: intron upstream of the start codon of human EF-1α
   1278..1877    +  CDS            PuroR (fragment): puromycin N-acetyltransferase; pac from Streptomyces; confers resistance to puromycin
   1893..2481    +  misc_feature   WPRE: woodchuck hepatitis virus posttranscriptional regulatory element
   2532..2551    +  misc_feature   cPPT/CTS (fragment): central polypurine tract and central termination sequence of HIV-1
   2553..2786    +  LTR            3' LTR (ΔU3): self-inactivating 3' long terminal repeat (LTR) from HIV-1
   2864..2985    +  polyA_signal   SV40 poly(A) signal: SV40 polyadenylation signal
   3025..3160    +  rep_origin     SV40 ori: SV40 origin of replication
   3181..3199    -  promoter       T7 promoter: promoter for bacteriophage T7 RNA polymerase
   3207..3362    +  CDS            lacZα (fragment): LacZα fragment of β-galactosidase; lacZ fragment
   3367..3795    +  rep_origin     f1 ori (sequence partly withheld): f1 bacteriophage origin of replication; arrow indicates direction of (+) strand synthesis
   3848..3952    +  promoter       AmpR promoter: bla
   3953..4813    +  CDS            AmpR: β-lactamase; bla; confers resistance to ampicillin, carbenicillin, and related antibiotics
   4984..5572    +  rep_origin     ori: high-copy-number ColE1/pMB1/pBR322/pUC origin of replication
   5755..5847    +  CDS            lacI (fragment): lac repressor; lacI; The lac repressor binds to the lac operator to inhibit transcription in E. coli. This inhibition can be relieved by adding lactose or isopropyl-β-D-thiogalactopyranoside (IPTG).
   5860..5881    +  protein_bind   CAP binding site: CAP binding activates transcription in the presence of cAMP. E. coli catabolite activator protein
   5896..5926    +  promoter       lac promoter: promoter for the E. coli lac operon
   5934..5950    +  protein_bind   lac operator: The lac repressor binds to the lac operator to inhibit transcription in E. coli. This inhibition can be relieved by adding lactose or isopropyl-β-D-thiogalactopyranoside (IPTG). lac repressor encoded by lacI
   5995..6013    +  promoter       T3 promoter: promoter for bacteriophage T3 RNA polymerase
   6041..6267    +  promoter       RSV promoter: Rous sarcoma virus enhancer/promoter
   6268..6448    +  LTR            5' LTR (truncated): truncated 5' long terminal repeat (LTR) from HIV-1
   6495..6620    +  misc_feature   HIV-1 Ψ: packaging signal of human immunodeficiency virus type 1
   6604..6967    +  CDS            HIV-1 gag (fragment): gag protein from human immunodeficiency virus 1; gag
   7113..7346    +  misc_feature   RRE: The Rev response element (RRE) of HIV-1 allows for Rev-dependent mRNA export from the nucleus to the cytoplasm.
   7723..7749    +  CDS            Rev (fragment): human immunodeficiency virus 1 (HIV-1) Rev protein; rev; enhances nuclear export of unspliced and incompletely spliced viral mRNAs
   7753..7993    +  promoter       U6 promoter: RNA polymerase III promoter for human U6 snRNA
   8023..8098    +  misc_RNA       gRNA scaffold: guide RNA scaffold for the Streptococcus pyogenes CRISPR/Cas9 system
   8154..8271    +  misc_feature   cPPT/CTS: central polypurine tract and central termination sequence of HIV-1
