[The description below was written by a language model from this plasmid's Addgene catalogue record and pLannotate feature annotations shown in this document.]
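Description:
DYRK2 gRNA (BRDN0001147259) is a third-generation lentiviral guide RNA plasmid built on the lentiGuide-Puro backbone and designed to target human DYRK2 for CRISPR-Cas9 editing. It is propagated in E. coli as a high-copy plasmid through a ColE1/pUC-type origin with ampicillin selection (β-lactamase under its own promoter). The backbone also carries an f1 origin, an SV40 origin and poly(A) signal, and remnants of lac and T7/T3 promoter elements.

The viral genome is transcribed in packaging cells from an RSV promoter fused to a truncated HIV-1 5' LTR, which makes expression Tat-independent. It contains the Ψ packaging signal with a partial gag sequence, the Rev response element for Rev-dependent nuclear export, a central polypurine tract, and a self-inactivating ΔU3 3' LTR. Two expression units lie between the LTRs. A human U6 RNA polymerase III promoter drives the DYRK2-specific spacer joined to the Streptococcus pyogenes gRNA scaffold. Downstream, an EF-1α core promoter with its intron A drives puromycin N-acetyltransferase, followed by a WPRE to enhance transcript expression, so transduced mammalian cells can be selected with puromycin.

The plasmid does not encode Cas9, so it must be used with a separate Cas9 vector or in cells that already express Cas9. The guide was designed against two DYRK2 reference transcripts and belongs to a human kinome gRNA collection associated with work on optimized sgRNA design. It is typically used to knock out DYRK2 in human cells after lentiviral delivery.
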