Addgene plasmid #77536: DYRK2 gRNA (BRDN0001147259)
Purpose: 3rd generation lentiviral gRNA plasmid targeting human DYRK2
Depositing lab: John Doench & David Root. Depositing organization: Broad Institute. Publication: Optimized sgRNA design to maximize activity and minimize off-target effects of CRISPR-Cas9. Doench JG, Fusi N, Sullender M, Hegde M, Vaimberg EW, Donovan KF, Smith I, Tothova Z, Wilen C, Orchard R, Virgin HW, Listgarten J, Root DE. Nat Biotechnol. 2016 Jan 18. doi: 10.1038/nbt.3437. PubMed 26780180.
Backbone
  Vector backbone: lentiGuide-Puro
  Backbone manufacturer: Zhang Lab (Addgene plasmid # 52963)
  Vector type: Mammalian Expression, Lentiviral, CRISPR
  Selectable markers: Puromycin
Growth in bacteria
  Bacterial resistance: Ampicillin, 100 μg/mL
  Growth temperature: 37°C
  Growth strain: DH5alpha
  Copy number: High Copy
Gene/Insert
  Gene/Insert name: DYRK2 (alt names: DYRK2; NM_003583.3)
  gRNA/shRNA sequence: CAAGCACTGCAGAATCGAGT
  Species: H. sapiens (human)
  Entrez Gene: DYRK2
  Promoter: hU6
  Cloning method: Unknown
  Sequencing primers: 5′ U6-F; 3′ pS2-R
Terms and licenses: Academic/Nonprofit Terms; Industry Terms: Not Available to Industry
Depositor comments: The gRNA was designed to target the following Genbank reference sequence(s): NM_003583.3,NM_006482.2. Note that this plasmid does NOT contain Cas9. It should be used in conjunction with lentiCas9-Blast (Addgene #52962) or otherwise with cell lines already expressing Cas9. Browse the full kinome gRNA library at http://www.addgene.org/pooled-library/broadgpp-human-kinome/ or visit http://www.broadinstitute.org/rnai/public/ for detailed protocols and information.
How to cite: DYRK2 gRNA (BRDN0001147259) was a gift from John Doench & David Root (Addgene plasmid # 77536 ; http://n2t.net/addgene:77536 ; RRID:Addgene_77536)
