>Addgene plasmid #77536 | DYRK2 gRNA (BRDN0001147259) | depositor partial sequence | sequence record 144996 | Target Sequence
CAAGCACTGCAGAATCGAGT
