>Addgene plasmid #77536 | DYRK2 gRNA (BRDN0001147259) | addgene partial sequence | sequence record 187949 | hU6-F
AGAAAGTAATAATTTCTTGGGTAGTTTGCAGTTTTAAAATTATGTTTTAAAATGGACTATCATATGCTTA
CCGTAACTTGAAAGTATTTCGATTTCTTGGCTTTATATATCTTGTGGAAAGGACGAAACACCGCAAGCAC
TGCAGAATCGAGTGTTTTAGAGCTAGAAATAGCAAGTTAAAATAAGGCTAGTCCGTTATCAACTTGAAAA
AGTGGCACCGAGTCGGTGCTTTTTTAAGCTTGGCGTAACTAGATCTTGAGACAAATGGCAGTATTCATCC
ACAATTTTAAAAGAAAAGGGGGGATTGGGGGGTACAGTGCAGGGGAAAGAATAGTAGACATAATAGCAAC
AGACATACAAACTAAAGAATTACAAAAACAAATTACAAAAATTCAAAATTTTCGGGTTTATTACAGGGAC
AGCAGAGATCCACTTTGGCGCCGGCTCGAGGGGGCCCGGGTGCAAAGATGGATAAAGTTTTAAACAGAGA
GGAATCTTTGCAGCTAATGGACCTTCTAGGTCTTGAAAGGAGTGGGAATTGGCTCCGGTGCCCGTCAGTG
GGCAGAGCGC
